Addgene plasmid #87404: p426_Cas9_gRNA-YPRCd15c
Purpose: All-in-one CRISPR plasmid for integrating, deleting, or replacing a gene in S. cerevisiae. High-copy, URA3 plasmid contains human codon-optimized Cas9 and a guide RNA targeting YPRCd15c sequence AATCCGAACAACAGAGCATA in yeast chromosome 14.
Depositing lab: Aindrila Mukhopadhyay. Depositing organization: Lawrence Berkeley National Laboratory. Publication: A Cas9-based toolkit to program gene expression in Saccharomyces cerevisiae. Reider Apel A, d'Espaux L, Wehrs M, Sachs D, Li RA, Tong GJ, Garber M, Nnadi O, Zhuang W, Hillson NJ, Keasling JD, Mukhopadhyay A. Nucleic Acids Res. 2017 Jan 9;45(1):496-508. doi: 10.1093/nar/gkw1023. Epub 2016 Nov 28. PubMed 27899650.
Backbone
  Vector backbone: p426
  Vector type: CRISPR
  Selectable markers: URA3
Growth in bacteria
  Bacterial resistance: Ampicillin, 100 μg/mL
  Growth temperature: 37°C
  Growth strain: DH5alpha
  Copy number: High Copy
Gene/Insert
  Gene/Insert name: Human Optimized S. pyogenes Cas9 and guide RNA targeting YPRCd15c
  gRNA/shRNA sequence: AATCCGAACAACAGAGCATA
  Species: S. cerevisiae (budding yeast)
  Promoter: ADH1, pTyrosine
  Cloning method: Gibson Cloning
  Sequencing primers: 5′ M13 Rev
Terms and licenses: Academic/Nonprofit Terms; Industry Terms: Not Available to Industry
How to cite: p426_Cas9_gRNA-YPRCd15c was a gift from Aindrila Mukhopadhyay (Addgene plasmid # 87404 ; http://n2t.net/addgene:87404 ; RRID:Addgene_87404)
