[The description below was written by a language model from this plasmid's Addgene catalogue record and pLannotate feature annotations shown in this document.]
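Description:
p426_Cas9_gRNA-YPRCd15c is an all-in-one CRISPR plasmid for genome editing in Saccharomyces cerevisiae, built on the p426 yeast–E. coli shuttle backbone. In yeast it is maintained at high copy through the 2μ origin and selected by URA3, an auxotrophic marker expressed from its own promoter that can also be counterselected with 5-fluoroorotic acid, which offers a way to cure the plasmid after editing. In E. coli it replicates from a high-copy ColE1/pUC-type origin and confers ampicillin resistance through β-lactamase. The backbone also retains an f1 phage origin, lac promoter/operator and lacZα remnants, and flanking T3 and T7 promoters, which play no part in the editing function.

The payload consists of two expression units arranged in the same orientation. A human codon-optimized Streptococcus pyogenes Cas9 coding sequence is driven by the yeast ADH1 promoter and terminated by the CYC1 terminator. Upstream, the guide RNA is expressed from a tyrosine tRNA promoter: the annotated tRNA element supplies RNA polymerase III transcription, followed by a 20-nt spacer and the S. pyogenes gRNA scaffold. The spacer directs Cas9 to the YPRCd15c site, which the record places on chromosome 14. A double-strand break at that locus can be repaired by homologous recombination with a co-supplied donor DNA, allowing a gene to be integrated, deleted or replaced, as the stated purpose describes. The plasmid belongs to a Cas9-based toolkit for programming gene expression in yeast. Two full-sequence records are available, a depositor sequence and a sequencing-derived one, which differ by about eleven nucleotides in length but show the same set and order of features.
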