Features (pLannotate 1.2.2; 22 found; start..end, strand, type, name):
     69..1411    +  rep_origin     2μ ori: yeast 2μ plasmid origin of replication
   1438..1542    +  promoter       AmpR promoter: bla
   1543..2403    +  CDS            AmpR: β-lactamase; bla; confers resistance to ampicillin, carbenicillin, and related antibiotics
   2574..3162    +  rep_origin     ori: high-copy-number ColE1/pMB1/pBR322/pUC origin of replication
   3345..3437    +  CDS            lacI (fragment): lac repressor; lacI; The lac repressor binds to the lac operator to inhibit transcription in E. coli. This inhibition can be relieved by adding lactose or isopropyl-β-D-thiogalactopyranoside (IPTG).
   3450..3471    +  protein_bind   CAP binding site: CAP binding activates transcription in the presence of cAMP. E. coli catabolite activator protein
   3486..3516    +  promoter       lac promoter: promoter for the E. coli lac operon
   3520..3542    +  protein_bind   lac operator (fragment): The lac repressor binds to the lac operator to inhibit transcription in E. coli. This inhibition can be relieved by adding lactose or isopropyl-β-D-thiogalactopyranoside (IPTG). lac repressor encoded by lacI
   3585..3603    +  promoter       T3 promoter: promoter for bacteriophage T3 RNA polymerase
   3648..3736    +  ncRNA          tRNA: Accession: RF00005 - tRNA
   3830..3905    +  misc_RNA       gRNA scaffold: guide RNA scaffold for the Streptococcus pyogenes CRISPR/Cas9 system
   3991..4695    +  promoter       ADH1 promoter: S. cerevisiae ADH1; promoter for alcohol dehydrogenase 1
   4705..8808    +  CDS            cas9: CAS9_STRP1 - Also known as csn1 From Streptococcus pyogenes serotype M1.
   8903..9092    +  terminator     CYC1 terminator: S. cerevisiae CYC1; transcription terminator for CYC1
   9123..9141    -  promoter       T7 promoter: promoter for bacteriophage T7 RNA polymerase
   9149..9304    +  CDS            lacZα (fragment): LacZα fragment of β-galactosidase; lacZ fragment
   9312..9767    +  rep_origin     f1 ori (sequence partly withheld): f1 bacteriophage origin of replication; arrow indicates direction of (+) strand synthesis
   9768..9819    -  misc_feature   bom (fragment): basis of mobility region from pBR322
   9898..10701   -  CDS            URA3: orotidine-5'-phosphate decarboxylase, required for uracil biosynthesis; S. cerevisiae URA3; yeast auxotrophic marker, counterselectable with 5-fluoroorotic acid (5-FOA)
  10702..10917   -  promoter       URA3 promoter: S. cerevisiae URA3
  10932..10981   -  misc_feature   bom (fragment): basis of mobility region from pBR322
  11083..1       -  CDS            rop (fragment) (across the origin): Rop protein, which maintains plasmids at low copy number; rop
>Addgene plasmid #87404 | p426_Cas9_gRNA-YPRCd15c | depositor full sequence | sequence record 170429 | p426_Cas9_gRNA-YPRCd15c sequence 11117 bps
GACGAAAGGGCCTCGTGATACGCCTATTTTTATAGGTTAATGTCATGATAATAATGGTTTCTTAGTATGA
TCCAATATCAAAGGAAATGATAGCATTGAAGGATGAGACTAATCCAATTGAGGAGTGGCAGCATATAGAA
CAGCTAAAGGGTAGTGCTGAAGGAAGCATACGATACCCCGCATGGAATGGGATAATATCACAGGAGGTAC
TAGACTACCTTTCATCCTACATAAATAGACGCATATAAGTACGCATTTAAGCATAAACACGCACTATGCC
GTTCTTCTCATGTATATATATATACAGGCAACACGCAGATATAGGTGCGACGTGAACAGTGAGCTGTATG
TGCGCAGCTCGCGTTGCATTTTCGGAAGCGCTCGTTTTCGGAAACGCTTTGAAGTTCCTATTCCGAAGTT
CCTATTCTCTAGAAAGTATAGGAACTTCAGAGCGCTTTTGAAAACCAAAAGCGCTCTGAAGACGCACTTT
CAAAAAACCAAAAACGCACCGGACTGTAACGAGCTACTAAAATATTGCGAATACCGCTTCCACAAACATT
GCTCAAAAGTATCTCTTTGCTATATATCTCTGTGCTATATCCCTATATAACCTACCCATCCACCTTTCGC
TCCTTGAACTTGCATCTAAACTCGACCTCTACATTTTTTATGTTTATCTCTAGTATTACTCTTTAGACAA
AAAAATTGTAGTAAGAACTATTCATAGAGTGAATCGAAAACAATACGAAAATGTAAACATTTCCTATACG
TAGTATATAGAGACAAAATAGAAGAAACCGTTCATAATTTTCTGACCAATGAAGAATCATCAACGCTATC
ACTTTCTGTTCACAAAGTATGCGCAATCCACATCGGTATAGAATATAATCGGGGATGCCTTTATCTTGAA
AAAATGCACCCGCAGCTTCGCTAGTAATCAGTAAACGCGGGAAGTGGAGTCAGGCTTTTTTTATGGAAGA
GAAAATAGACACCAAAGTAGCCTTCTTCTAACCTTAACGGACCTACAGTGCAAAAAGTTATCAAGAGACT
GCATTATAGAGCGCACAAAGGAGAAAAAAAGTAATCTAAGATGCTTTGTTAGAAAAATAGCGCTCTCGGG
ATGCATTTTTGTAGAACAAAAAAGAAGTATAGATTCTTTGTTGGTAAAATAGCGCTCTCGCGTTGCATTT
CTGTTCTGTAAAAATGCAGCTCAGATTCTTTGTTTGAAAAATTAGCGCTCTCGCGTTGCATTTTTGTTTT
ACAAAAATGAAGCACAGATTCTTCGTTGGTAAAATAGCGCTTTCGCGTTGCATTTCTGTTCTGTAAAAAT
GCAGCTCAGATTCTTTGTTTGAAAAATTAGCGCTCTCGCGTTGCATTTTTGTTCTACAAAATGAAGCACA
GATGCTTCGTTCAGGTGGCACTTTTCGGGGAAATGTGCGCGGAACCCCTATTTGTTTATTTTTCTAAATA
CATTCAAATATGTATCCGCTCATGAGACAATAACCCTGATAAATGCTTCAATAATATTGAAAAAGGAAGA
GTATGAGTATTCAACATTTCCGTGTCGCCCTTATTCCCTTTTTTGCGGCATTTTGCCTTCCTGTTTTTGC
TCACCCAGAAACGCTGGTGAAAGTAAAAGATGCTGAAGATCAGTTGGGTGCACGAGTGGGTTACATCGAA
CTGGATCTCAACAGCGGTAAGATCCTTGAGAGTTTTCGCCCCGAAGAACGTTTTCCAATGATGAGCACTT
TTAAAGTTCTGCTATGTGGCGCGGTATTATCCCGTATTGACGCCGGGCAAGAGCAACTCGGTCGCCGCAT
ACACTATTCTCAGAATGACTTGGTTGAGTACTCACCAGTCACAGAAAAGCATCTTACGGATGGCATGACA
GTAAGAGAATTATGCAGTGCTGCCATAACCATGAGTGATAACACTGCGGCCAACTTACTTCTGACAACGA
TCGGAGGACCGAAGGAGCTAACCGCTTTTTTGCACAACATGGGGGATCATGTAACTCGCCTTGATCGTTG
GGAACCGGAGCTGAATGAAGCCATACCAAACGACGAGCGTGACACCACGATGCCTGTAGCAATGGCAACA
ACGTTGCGCAAACTATTAACTGGCGAACTACTTACTCTAGCTTCCCGGCAACAATTAATAGACTGGATGG
AGGCGGATAAAGTTGCAGGACCACTTCTGCGCTCGGCCCTTCCGGCTGGCTGGTTTATTGCTGATAAATC
TGGAGCCGGTGAGCGTGGGTCTCGCGGTATCATTGCAGCACTGGGGCCAGATGGTAAGCCCTCCCGTATC
GTAGTTATCTACACGACGGGGAGTCAGGCAACTATGGATGAACGAAATAGACAGATCGCTGAGATAGGTG
CCTCACTGATTAAGCATTGGTAACTGTCAGACCAAGTTTACTCATATATACTTTAGATTGATTTAAAACT
TCATTTTTAATTTAAAAGGATCTAGGTGAAGATCCTTTTTGATAATCTCATGACCAAAATCCCTTAACGT
GAGTTTTCGTTCCACTGAGCGTCAGACCCCGTAGAAAAGATCAAAGGATCTTCTTGAGATCCTTTTTTTC
TGCGCGTAATCTGCTGCTTGCAAACAAAAAAACCACCGCTACCAGCGGTGGTTTGTTTGCCGGATCAAGA
GCTACCAACTCTTTTTCCGAAGGTAACTGGCTTCAGCAGAGCGCAGATACCAAATACTGTCCTTCTAGTG
TAGCCGTAGTTAGGCCACCACTTCAAGAACTCTGTAGCACCGCCTACATACCTCGCTCTGCTAATCCTGT
TACCAGTGGCTGCTGCCAGTGGCGATAAGTCGTGTCTTACCGGGTTGGACTCAAGACGATAGTTACCGGA
TAAGGCGCAGCGGTCGGGCTGAACGGGGGGTTCGTGCACACAGCCCAGCTTGGAGCGAACGACCTACACC
GAACTGAGATACCTACAGCGTGAGCTATGAGAAAGCGCCACGCTTCCCGAAGGGAGAAAGGCGGACAGGT
ATCCGGTAAGCGGCAGGGTCGGAACAGGAGAGCGCACGAGGGAGCTTCCAGGGGGAAACGCCTGGTATCT
TTATAGTCCTGTCGGGTTTCGCCACCTCTGACTTGAGCGTCGATTTTTGTGATGCTCGTCAGGGGGGCGG
AGCCTATGGAAAAACGCCAGCAACGCGGCCTTTTTACGGTTCCTGGCCTTTTGCTGGCCTTTTGCTCACA
TGTTCTTTCCTGCGTTATCCCCTGATTCTGTGGATAACCGTATTACCGCCTTTGAGTGAGCTGATACCGC
TCGCCGCAGCCGAACGACCGAGCGCAGCGAGTCAGTGAGCGAGGAAGCGGAAGAGCGCCCAATACGCAAA
CCGCCTCTCCCCGCGCGTTGGCCGATTCATTAATGCAGCTGGCACGACAGGTTTCCCGACTGGAAAGCGG
GCAGTGAGCGCAACGCAATTAATGTGAGTTACCTCACTCATTAGGCACCCCAGGCTTTACACTTTATGCT
TCCGGCTCCTATGTTGTGTGGAATTGTGAGCGGATAACAATTTCACACAGGAAACAGCTATGACCATGAT
TACGCCAAGCGCGCAATTAACCCTCACTAAAGGGAACAAAAGCTGGAGCTAGTATACTCTTTCTTCAACA
ATTAAATACTCTCGGTAGCCAAGTTGGTTTAAGGCGCAAGACTGTAATTTATCACTACGAAATCTTGAGA
TCGGGCGTTCGACTCGCCCCCGGGAGAGATGGCCGGCATGGTCCCAGCCTCCTCGCTGGCGCCGGCTGGG
CAACACCTTCGGGTGGCGAATGGGACTTTAATCCGAACAACAGAGCATAGTTTTAGAGCTAGAAATAGCA
AGTTAAAATAAGGCTAGTCCGTTATCAACTTGAAAAAGTGGCACCGAGTCGGTGCTTTTTTTATTTTTTG
TCACTATTGTTATGTAAAATGCCACCTCTGACAGTATGGAACGCAAACTTCTGTCTAGTGGATAGTCGAC
ATCCTTTTGTTGTTTCCGGGTGTACAATATGGACTTCCTCTTTTCTGGCAACCAAACCCATACATCGGGA
TTCCTATAATACCTTCGTTGGTCTCCCTAACATGTAGGTGGCGGAGGGGAGATATACAATAGAACAGATA
CCAGACAAGACATAATGGGCTAAACAAGACTACACCAATTACACTGCCTCATTGATGGTGGTACATAACG
AACTAATACTGTAGCCCTAGACTTGATAGCCATCATCATATCGAAGTTTCACTACCCTTTTTCCATTTGC
CATCTATTGAAGTAATAATAGGCGCATGCAACTTCTTTTCTTTTTTTTTCTTTTCTCTCTCCCCCGTTGT
TGTCTCACCATATCCGCAATGACAAAAAAATGATGGAAGACACTAAAGGAAAAAATTAACGACAAAGACA
GCACCAACAGATGTCGTTGTTCCAGAGCTGATGAGGGGTATCTCGAAGCACACGAAACTTTTTCCTTCCT
TCATTCACGCACACTACTCTCTAATGAGCAACGGTATACGGCCTTCCTTCCAGTTACTTGAATTTGAAAT
AAAAAAAAGTTTGCTGTCTTGCTATCAAGTATAAATAGACCTGCAATTATTAATCTTTTGTTTCCTCGTC
ATTGTTCTCGTTCCCTTTCTTCCTTGTTTCTTTTTCTGCACAATATTTCAAGCTATACCAAGCATACAAT
CAACTTGGAAAAAAATGGACAAGAAGTACTCCATTGGGCTCGATATCGGCACAAACAGCGTCGGTTGGGC
CGTCATTACGGACGAGTACAAGGTGCCGAGCAAAAAATTCAAAGTTCTGGGCAATACCGATCGCCACAGC
ATAAAGAAGAACCTCATTGGCGCCCTCCTGTTCGACTCCGGGGAGACGGCCGAAGCCACGCGGCTCAAAA
GAACAGCACGGCGCAGATATACCCGCAGAAAGAATCGGATCTGCTACCTGCAGGAGATCTTTAGTAATGA
GATGGCTAAGGTGGATGACTCTTTCTTCCATAGGCTGGAGGAGTCCTTTTTGGTGGAGGAGGATAAAAAG
CACGAGCGCCACCCAATCTTTGGCAATATCGTGGACGAGGTGGCGTACCATGAAAAGTACCCAACCATAT
ATCATCTGAGGAAGAAGCTTGTAGACAGTACTGATAAGGCTGACTTGCGGTTGATCTATCTCGCGCTGGC
GCATATGATCAAATTTCGGGGACACTTCCTCATCGAGGGGGACCTGAACCCAGACAACAGCGATGTCGAC
AAACTCTTTATCCAACTGGTTCAGACTTACAATCAGCTTTTCGAAGAGAACCCGATCAACGCATCCGGAG
TTGACGCCAAAGCAATCCTGAGCGCTAGGCTGTCCAAATCCCGGCGGCTCGAAAACCTCATCGCACAGCT
CCCTGGGGAGAAGAAGAACGGCCTGTTTGGTAATCTTATCGCCCTGTCACTCGGGCTGACCCCCAACTTT
AAATCTAACTTCGACCTGGCCGAAGATGCCAAGCTTCAACTGAGCAAAGACACCTACGATGATGATCTCG
ACAATCTGCTGGCCCAGATCGGCGACCAGTACGCAGACCTTTTTTTGGCGGCAAAGAACCTGTCAGACGC
CATTCTGCTGAGTGATATTCTGCGAGTGAACACGGAGATCACCAAAGCTCCGCTGAGCGCTAGTATGATC
AAGCGCTATGATGAGCACCACCAAGACTTGACTTTGCTGAAGGCCCTTGTCAGACAGCAACTGCCTGAGA
AGTACAAGGAAATTTTCTTCGATCAGTCTAAAAATGGCTACGCCGGATACATTGACGGCGGAGCAAGCCA
GGAGGAATTTTACAAATTTATTAAGCCCATCTTGGAAAAAATGGACGGCACCGAGGAGCTGCTGGTAAAG
CTTAACAGAGAAGATCTGTTGCGCAAACAGCGCACTTTCGACAATGGAAGCATCCCCCACCAGATTCACC
TGGGCGAACTGCACGCTATCCTCAGGCGGCAAGAGGATTTCTACCCCTTTTTGAAAGATAACAGGGAAAA
GATTGAGAAAATCCTCACATTTCGGATACCCTACTATGTAGGCCCCCTCGCCCGGGGAAATTCCAGATTC
GCGTGGATGACTCGCAAATCAGAAGAGACCATCACTCCCTGGAACTTCGAGGAAGTCGTGGATAAGGGGG
CCTCTGCCCAGTCCTTCATCGAAAGGATGACTAACTTTGATAAAAATCTGCCTAACGAAAAGGTGCTTCC
TAAACACTCTCTGCTGTACGAGTACTTCACAGTTTATAACGAGCTCACCAAGGTCAAATACGTCACAGAA
GGGATGAGAAAGCCAGCATTCCTGTCTGGAGAGCAGAAGAAAGCTATCGTGGACCTCCTCTTCAAGACGA
ACCGGAAAGTTACCGTGAAACAGCTCAAAGAAGACTATTTCAAAAAGATTGAATGTTTCGACTCTGTTGA
AATCAGCGGAGTGGAGGATCGCTTCAACGCATCCCTGGGAACGTATCACGATCTCCTGAAAATCATTAAA
GACAAGGACTTCCTGGACAATGAGGAGAACGAGGACATTCTTGAGGACATTGTCCTCACCCTTACGTTGT
TTGAAGATAGGGAGATGATTGAAGAACGCTTGAAAACTTACGCTCATCTCTTCGACGACAAAGTCATGAA
ACAGCTCAAGAGGCGCCGATATACAGGATGGGGGCGGCTGTCAAGAAAACTGATCAATGGGATCCGAGAC
AAGCAGAGTGGAAAGACAATCCTGGATTTTCTTAAGTCCGATGGATTTGCCAACCGGAACTTCATGCAGT
TGATCCATGATGACTCTCTCACCTTTAAGGAGGACATCCAGAAAGCACAAGTTTCTGGCCAGGGGGACAG
TCTTCACGAGCACATCGCTAATCTTGCAGGTAGCCCAGCTATCAAAAAGGGAATACTGCAGACCGTTAAG
GTCGTGGATGAACTCGTCAAAGTAATGGGAAGGCATAAGCCCGAGAATATCGTTATCGAGATGGCCCGAG
AGAACCAAACTACCCAGAAGGGACAGAAGAACAGTAGGGAAAGGATGAAGAGGATTGAAGAGGGTATAAA
AGAACTGGGGTCCCAAATCCTTAAGGAACACCCAGTTGAAAACACCCAGCTTCAGAATGAGAAGCTCTAC
CTGTACTACCTGCAGAACGGCAGGGACATGTACGTGGATCAGGAACTGGACATCAATCGGCTCTCCGACT
ACGACGTGGATCATATCGTGCCCCAGTCTTTTCTCAAAGATGATTCTATTGATAATAAAGTGTTGACAAG
ATCCGATAAAAATAGAGGGAAGAGTGATAACGTCCCCTCAGAAGAAGTTGTCAAGAAAATGAAAAATTAT
TGGCGGCAGCTGCTGAACGCCAAACTGATCACACAACGGAAGTTCGATAATCTGACTAAGGCTGAACGAG
GTGGCCTGTCTGAGTTGGATAAAGCCGGCTTCATCAAAAGGCAGCTTGTTGAGACACGCCAGATCACCAA
GCACGTGGCCCAAATTCTCGATTCACGCATGAACACCAAGTACGATGAAAATGACAAACTGATTCGAGAG
GTGAAAGTTATTACTCTGAAGTCTAAGCTGGTCTCAGATTTCAGAAAGGACTTTCAGTTTTATAAGGTGA
GAGAGATCAACAATTACCACCATGCGCATGATGCCTACCTGAATGCAGTGGTAGGCACTGCACTTATCAA
AAAATATCCCAAGCTTGAATCTGAATTTGTTTACGGAGACTATAAAGTGTACGATGTTAGGAAAATGATC
GCAAAGTCTGAGCAGGAAATAGGCAAGGCCACCGCTAAGTACTTCTTTTACAGCAATATTATGAATTTTT
TCAAGACCGAGATTACACTGGCCAATGGAGAGATTCGGAAGCGACCACTTATCGAAACAAACGGAGAAAC
AGGAGAAATCGTGTGGGACAAGGGTAGGGATTTCGCGACAGTCCGGAAGGTCCTGTCCATGCCGCAGGTG
AACATCGTTAAAAAGACCGAAGTACAGACCGGAGGCTTCTCCAAGGAAAGTATCCTCCCGAAAAGGAACA
GCGACAAGCTGATCGCACGCAAAAAAGATTGGGACCCCAAGAAATACGGCGGATTCGATTCTCCTACAGT
CGCTTACAGTGTACTGGTTGTGGCCAAAGTGGAGAAAGGGAAGTCTAAAAAACTCAAAAGCGTCAAGGAA
CTGCTGGGCATCACAATCATGGAGCGATCAAGCTTCGAAAAAAACCCCATCGACTTTCTCGAGGCGAAAG
GATATAAAGAGGTCAAAAAAGACCTCATCATTAAGCTTCCCAAGTACTCTCTCTTTGAGCTTGAAAACGG
CCGGAAACGAATGCTCGCTAGTGCGGGCGAGCTGCAGAAAGGTAACGAGCTGGCACTGCCCTCTAAATAC
GTTAATTTCTTGTATCTGGCCAGCCACTATGAAAAGCTCAAAGGGTCTCCCGAAGATAATGAGCAGAAGC
AGCTGTTCGTGGAACAACACAAACACTACCTTGATGAGATCATCGAGCAAATAAGCGAATTCTCCAAAAG
AGTGATCCTCGCCGACGCTAACCTCGATAAGGTGCTTTCTGCTTACAATAAGCACAGGGATAAGCCCATC
AGGGAGCAGGCAGAAAACATTATCCACTTGTTTACTCTGACCAACTTGGGCGCGCCTGCAGCCTTCAAGT
ACTTCGACACCACCATAGACAGAAAGCGGTACACCTCTACAAAGGAGGTCCTGGACGCCACACTGATTCA
TCAGTCAATTACGGGGCTCTATGAAACAAGAATCGACCTCTCTCAGCTCGGTGGAGACAGCAGGGCTGAC
CCCAAGAAGAAGAGGAAGGTGTGATCTCTTCTCGAGTCATGTAATTAGTTATGTCACGCTTACGTTCACG
CCCTCCCCCCACATCCGCTCTAACCGAAAAGGAAGGAGTTAGACAACCTGAAGTCTAGGTCCCTATTTAT
TTTTTTATAGTTATGTTAGTATTAAGAACGTTATTTATATTTCAAATTTTTCTTTTTTTTCTGTACAGAC
GCGTGTACGCATGTAACATTATACTGAAAACCTTGCTTGAGAAGGTTTTGGGACGCTCGAAGGCTTTAAT
TTGCGGCCGGTACCCAATTCGCCCTATAGTGAGTCGTATTACGCGCGCTCACTGGCCGTCGTTTTACAAC
GTCGTGACTGGGAAAACCCTGGCGTTACCCAACTTAATCGCCTTGCAGCACATCCCCCTTTCGCCAGCTG
GCGTAATAGCGAAGAGGCCCGCACCGATCGCCCTTCCCAACAGTTGCGCAGCCTGAATGGCGAATGGCGC
G
[124 nt withheld, positions 9312-9435]
C
[91 nt withheld, positions 9437-9527]
A
[49 nt withheld, positions 9529-9577]
CCTTTGACGTTGGAGTCCACGTTCTTT
[37 nt withheld, positions 9605-9641]
ACCCTATCTCGGTCTATTCTTTTGATTTATAAGGGATTTTGCCGATTTCGGCCTATTGGTTAAAAAATGA
GCTGATTTAACAAAAATTTAACGCGAATTTTAACAAAATATTAACGTTTACAATTTCCTGATGCGGTATT
TTCTCCTTACGCATCTGTGCGGTATTTCACACCGCATAGGGTAATAACTGATATAATTAAATTGAAGCTC
TAATTTGTGAGTTTAGTATACATGCATTTACTTATAATACAGTTTTTTAGTTTTGCTGGCCGCATCTTCT
CAAATATGCTTCCCAGCCTGCTTTTCTGTAACGTTCACCCTCTACCTTAGCATCCCTTCCCTTTGCAAAT
AGTCCTCTTCCAACAATAATAATGTCAGATCCTGTAGAGACCACATCATCCACGGTTCTATACTGTTGAC
CCAATGCGTCTCCCTTGTCATCTAAACCCACACCGGGTGTCATAATCAACCAATCGTAACCTTCATCTCT
TCCACCCATGTCTCTTTGAGCAATAAAGCCGATAACAAAATCTTTGTCGCTCTTCGCAATGTCAACAGTA
CCCTTAGTATATTCTCCAGTAGATAGGGAGCCCTTGCATGACAATTCTGCTAACATCAAAAGGCCTCTAG
GTTCCTTTGTTACTTCTTCTGCCGCCTGCTTCAAACCGCTAACAATACCTGGGCCCACCACACCGTGTGC
ATTCGTAATGTCTGCCCATTCTGCTATTCTGTATACACCCGCAGAGTACTGCAATTTGACTGTATTACCA
ATGTCAGCAAATTTTCTGTCTTCGAAGAGTAAAAAATTGTACTTGGCGGATAATGCCTTTAGCGGCTTAA
CTGTGCCCTCCATGGAAAAATCAGTCAAGATATCCACATGTGTTTTTAGTAAACAAATTTTGGGACCTAA
TGCTTCAACTAACTCCAGTAATTCCTTGGTGGTACGAACATCCAATGAAGCACACAAGTTTGTTTGCTTT
TCGTGCATGATATTAAATAGCTTGGCAGCAACAGGACTAGGATGAGTAGCAGCACGTTCCTTATATGTAG
CTTTCGACATGATTTATCTTCGTTTCCTGCAGGTTTTTGTTCTGTGCAGTTGGGTTAAGAATACTGGGCA
ATTTCATGTTTCTTCAACACTACATATGCGTATATATACCAATCTAAGTCTGTGCTCCTTCCTTCGTTCT
TCCTTCTGTTCGGAGATTACCGAATCAAAAAAATTTCAAGGAAACCGAAATCAAAAAAAAGAATAAAAAA
AAAATGATGAATTGAATTGAAAAGCTGTGGTATGGTGCACTCTCAGTACAATCTGCTCTGATGCCGCATA
GTTAAGCCAGCCCCGACACCCGCCAACACCCGCTGACGCGCCCTGACGGGCTTGTCTGCTCCCGGCATCC
GCTTACAGACAAGCTGTGACCGTCTCCGGGAGCTGCATGTGTCAGAGGTTTTCACCGTCATCACCGAAAC
GCGCGA
