Features (pLannotate 1.2.2; 22 found; start..end, strand, type, name):
    398..490     +  CDS            lacI (fragment): lac repressor; lacI; The lac repressor binds to the lac operator to inhibit transcription in E. coli. This inhibition can be relieved by adding lactose or isopropyl-β-D-thiogalactopyranoside (IPTG).
    503..524     +  protein_bind   CAP binding site: CAP binding activates transcription in the presence of cAMP. E. coli catabolite activator protein
    539..569     +  promoter       lac promoter: promoter for the E. coli lac operon
    573..595     +  protein_bind   lac operator (fragment): The lac repressor binds to the lac operator to inhibit transcription in E. coli. This inhibition can be relieved by adding lactose or isopropyl-β-D-thiogalactopyranoside (IPTG). lac repressor encoded by lacI
    638..656     +  promoter       T3 promoter: promoter for bacteriophage T3 RNA polymerase
    701..789     +  ncRNA          tRNA: Accession: RF00005 - tRNA
    883..958     +  misc_RNA       gRNA scaffold: guide RNA scaffold for the Streptococcus pyogenes CRISPR/Cas9 system
   1044..1748    +  promoter       ADH1 promoter: S. cerevisiae ADH1; promoter for alcohol dehydrogenase 1
   1758..5861    +  CDS            Cas9: Cas9 (Csn1) endonuclease from the Streptococcus pyogenes Type II CRISPR/Cas system generates RNA-guided double strand breaks in DNA
   5956..6145    +  terminator     CYC1 terminator: S. cerevisiae CYC1; transcription terminator for CYC1
   6176..6194    -  promoter       T7 promoter: promoter for bacteriophage T7 RNA polymerase
   6202..6357    +  CDS            lacZα (fragment): LacZα fragment of β-galactosidase; lacZ fragment
   6361..6789    +  rep_origin     f1 ori (sequence partly withheld): f1 bacteriophage origin of replication; arrow indicates direction of (+) strand synthesis
   6817..6868    -  misc_feature   bom (fragment): basis of mobility region from pBR322
   6947..7750    -  CDS            URA3: orotidine-5'-phosphate decarboxylase, required for uracil biosynthesis; S. cerevisiae URA3; yeast auxotrophic marker, counterselectable with 5-fluoroorotic acid (5-FOA)
   7751..7966    -  promoter       URA3 promoter: S. cerevisiae URA3
   7974..8023    -  misc_feature   bom (fragment): basis of mobility region from pBR322
   8125..8160    -  CDS            rop (fragment): Rop protein, which maintains plasmids at low copy number; rop
   8228..9570    +  rep_origin     2μ ori: yeast 2μ plasmid origin of replication
   9597..9701    +  promoter       AmpR promoter: bla
   9702..10562   +  CDS            AmpR: β-lactamase; bla; confers resistance to ampicillin, carbenicillin, and related antibiotics
  10733..215     +  rep_origin     ori (across the origin): high-copy-number ColE1/pMB1/pBR322/pUC origin of replication
>Addgene plasmid #87404 | p426_Cas9_gRNA-YPRCd15c | addgene full sequence | sequence record 193447 | Addgene NGS Result
GATACCTACAGCGTGAGCTATGAGAAAGCGCCACGCTTCCCGAAGGGAGAAAGGCGGACAGGTATCCGGT
AAGCGGCAGGGTCGGAACAGGAGAGCGCACGAGGGAGCTTCCAGGGGGAAACGCCTGGTATCTTTATAGT
CCTGTCGGGTTTCGCCACCTCTGACTTGAGCGTCGATTTTTGTGATGCTCGTCAGGGGGGCGGAGCCTAT
GGAAAAACGCCAGCAACGCGGCCTTTTTACGGTTCCTGGCCTTTTGCTGGCCTTTTGCTCACATGTTCTT
TCCTGCGTTATCCCCTGATTCTGTGGATAACCGTATTACCGCCTTTGAGTGAGCTGATACCGCTCGCCGC
AGCCGAACGACCGAGCGCAGCGAGTCAGTGAGCGAGGAAGCGGAAGAGCGCCCAATACGCAAACCGCCTC
TCCCCGCGCGTTGGCCGATTCATTAATGCAGCTGGCACGACAGGTTTCCCGACTGGAAAGCGGGCAGTGA
GCGCAACGCAATTAATGTGAGTTAGCTCACTCATTAGGCACCCCAGGCTTTACACTTTATGCTTCCGGCT
CGTATGTTGTGTGGAATTGTGAGCGGATAACAATTTCACACAGGAAACAGCTATGACCATGATTACGCCA
AGCGCGCAATTAACCCTCACTAAAGGGAACAAAAGCTGGAGCTAGTATACTCTTTCTTCAACAATTAAAT
ACTCTCGGTAGCCAAGTTGGTTTAAGGCGCAAGACTGTAATTTATCACTACGAAATCTTGAGATCGGGCG
TTCGACTCGCCCCCGGGAGAGATGGCCGGCATGGTCCCAGCCTCCTCGCTGGCGCCGGCTGGGCAACACC
TTCGGGTGGCGAATGGGACTTTAATCCGAACAACAGAGCATAGTTTTAGAGCTAGAAATAGCAAGTTAAA
ATAAGGCTAGTCCGTTATCAACTTGAAAAAGTGGCACCGAGTCGGTGCTTTTTTTATTTTTTGTCACTAT
TGTTATGTAAAATGCCACCTCTGACAGTATGGAACGCAAACTTCTGTCTAGTGGATAGTCGACATCCTTT
TGTTGTTTCCGGGTGTACAATATGGACTTCCTCTTTTCTGGCAACCAAACCCATACATCGGGATTCCTAT
AATACCTTCGTTGGTCTCCCTAACATGTAGGTGGCGGAGGGGAGATATACAATAGAACAGATACCAGACA
AGACATAATGGGCTAAACAAGACTACACCAATTACACTGCCTCATTGATGGTGGTACATAACGAACTAAT
ACTGTAGCCCTAGACTTGATAGCCATCATCATATCGAAGTTTCACTACCCTTTTTCCATTTGCCATCTAT
TGAAGTAATAATAGGCGCATGCAACTTCTTTTCTTTTTTTTTCTTTTCTCTCTCCCCCGTTGTTGTCTCA
CCATATCCGCAATGACAAAAAAATGATGGAAGACACTAAAGGAAAAAATTAACGACAAAGACAGCACCAA
CAGATGTCGTTGTTCCAGAGCTGATGAGGGGTATCTCGAAGCACACGAAACTTTTTCCTTCCTTCATTCA
CGCACACTACTCTCTAATGAGCAACGGTATACGGCCTTCCTTCCAGTTACTTGAATTTGAAATAAAAAAA
AGTTTGCTGTCTTGCTATCAAGTATAAATAGACCTGCAATTATTAATCTTTTGTTTCCTCGTCATTGTTC
TCGTTCCCTTTCTTCCTTGTTTCTTTTTCTGCACAATATTTCAAGCTATACCAAGCATACAATCAACTTG
GAAAAAAATGGACAAGAAGTACTCCATTGGGCTCGATATCGGCACAAACAGCGTCGGTTGGGCCGTCATT
ACGGACGAGTACAAGGTGCCGAGCAAAAAATTCAAAGTTCTGGGCAATACCGATCGCCACAGCATAAAGA
AGAACCTCATTGGCGCCCTCCTGTTCGACTCCGGGGAGACGGCCGAAGCCACGCGGCTCAAAAGAACAGC
ACGGCGCAGATATACCCGCAGAAAGAATCGGATCTGCTACCTGCAGGAGATCTTTAGTAATGAGATGGCT
AAGGTGGATGACTCTTTCTTCCATAGGCTGGAGGAGTCCTTTTTGGTGGAGGAGGATAAAAAGAACGAGC
GCCACCCAATCTTTGGCAATATCGTGGACGAGGTGGCGTACCATGAAAAGTACCCAACCATATATCATCT
GAGGAAGAAGCTTGTAGACAGTACTGATAAGGCTGACTTGCGGTTGATCTATCTCGCGCTGGCGCATATG
ATCAAATTTCGGGGACACTTCCTCATCGAGGGGGACCTGAACCCAGACAACAGCGATGTCGACAAACTCT
TTATCCAACTGGTTCAGACTTACAATCAGCTTTTCGAAGAGAACCCGATCAACGCATCCGGAGTTGACGC
CAAAGCAATCCTGAGCGCTAGGCTGTCCAAATCCCGGCGGCTCGAAAACCTCATCGCACAGCTCCCTGGG
GAGAAGAAGAACGGCCTGTTTGGTAATCTTATCGCCCTGTCACTCGGGCTGACCCCCAACTTTAAATCTA
ACTTCGACCTGGCCGAAGATGCCAAGCTTCAACTGAGCAAAGACACCTACGATGATGATCTCGACAATCT
GCTGGCCCAGATCGGCGACCAGTACGCAGACCTTTTTTTGGCGGCAAAGAACCTGTCAGACGCCATTCTG
CTGAGTGATATTCTGCGAGTGAACACGGAGATCACCAAAGCTCCGCTGAGCGCTAGTATGATCAAGCGCT
ATGATGAGCACCACCAAGACTTGACTTTGCTGAAGGCCCTTGTCAGACAGCAACTGCCTGAGAAGTACAA
GGAAATTTTCTTCGATCAGTCTAAAAATGGCTACGCCGGATACATTGACGGCGGAGCAAGCCAGGAGGAA
TTTTACAAATTTATTAAGCCCATCTTGGAAAAAATGGACGGCACCGAGGAGCTGCTGGTAAAGCTTAACA
GAGAAGATCTGTTGCGCAAACAGCGCACTTTCGACAATGGAAGCATCCCCCACCAGATTCACCTGGGCGA
ACTGCACGCTATCCTCAGGCGGCAAGAGGATTTCTACCCCTTTTTGAAAGATAACAGGGAAAAGATTGAG
AAAATCCTCACATTTCGGATACCCTACTATGTAGGCCCCCTCGCCCGGGGAAATTCCAGATTCGCGTGGA
TGACTCGCAAATCAGAAGAGACCATCACTCCCTGGAACTTCGAGGAAGTCGTGGATAAGGGGGCCTCTGC
CCAGTCCTTCATCGAAAGGATGACTAACTTTGATAAAAATCTGCCTAACGAAAAGGTGCTTCCTAAACAC
TCTCTGCTGTACGAGTACTTCACAGTTTATAACGAGCTCACCAAGGTCAAATACGTCACAGAAGGGATGA
GAAAGCCAGCATTCCTGTCTGGAGAGCAGAAGAAAGCTATCGTGGACCTCCTCTTCAAGACGAACCGGAA
AGTTACCGTGAAACAGCTCAAAGAAGACTATTTCAAAAAGATTGAATGTTTCGACTCTGTTGAAATCAGC
GGAGTGGAGGATCGCTTCAACGCATCCCTGGGAACGTATCACGATCTCCTGAAAATCATTAAAGACAAGG
ACTTCCTGGACAATGAGGAGAACGAGGACATTCTTGAGGACATTGTCCTCACCCTTACGTTGTTTGAAGA
TAGGGAGATGATTGAAGAACGCTTGAAAACTTACGCTCATCTCTTCGACGACAAAGTCATGAAACAGCTC
AAGAGGCGCCGATATACAGGATGGGGGCGGCTGTCAAGAAAACTGATCAATGGGATCCGAGACAAGCAGA
GTGGAAAGACAATCCTGGATTTTCTTAAGTCCGATGGATTTGCCAACCGGAACTTCATGCAGTTGATCCA
TGATGACTCTCTCACCTTTAAGGAGGACATCCAGAAAGCACAAGTTTCTGGCCAGGGGGACAGTCTTCAC
GAGCACATCGCTAATCTTGCAGGTAGCCCAGCTATCAAAAAGGGAATACTGCAGACCGTTAAGGTCGTGG
ATGAACTCGTCAAAGTAATGGGAAGGCATAAGCCCGAGAATATCGTTATCGAGATGGCCCGAGAGAACCA
AACTACCCAGAAGGGACAGAAGAACAGTAGGGAAAGGATGAAGAGGATTGAAGAGGGTATAAAAGAACTG
GGGTCCCAAATCCTTAAGGAACACCCAGTTGAAAACACCCAGCTTCAGAATGAGAAGCTCTACCTGTACT
ACCTGCAGAACGGCAGGGACATGTACGTGGATCAGGAACTGGACATCAATCGGCTCTCCGACTACGACGT
GGATCATATCGTGCCCCAGTCTTTTCTCAAAGATGATTCTATTGATAATAAAGTGTTGACAAGATCCGAT
AAAAATAGAGGGAAGAGTGATAACGTCCCCTCAGAAGAAGTTGTCAAGAAAATGAAAAATTATTGGCGGC
AGCTGCTGAACGCCAAACTGATCACACAACGGAAGTTCGATAATCTGACTAAGGCTGAACGAGGTGGCCT
GTCTGAGTTGGATAAAGCCGGCTTCATCAAAAGGCAGCTTGTTGAGACACGCCAGATCACCAAGCACGTG
GCCCAAATTCTCGATTCACGCATGAACACCAAGTACGATGAAAATGACAAACTGATTCGAGAGGTGAAAG
TTATTACTCTGAAGTCTAAGCTGGTCTCAGATTTCAGAAAGGACTTTCAGTTTTATAAGGTGAGAGAGAT
CAACAATTACCACCATGCGCATGATGCCTACCTGAATGCAGTGGTAGGCACTGCACTTATCAAAAAATAT
CCCAAGCTTGAATCTGAATTTGTTTACGGAGACTATAAAGTGTACGATGTTAGGAAAATGATCGCAAAGT
CTGAGCAGGAAATAGGCAAGGCCACCGCTAAGTACTTCTTTTACAGCAATATTATGAATTTTTTCAAGAC
CGAGATTACACTGGCCAATGGAGAGATTCGGAAGCGACCACTTATCGAAACAAACGGAGAAACAGGAGAA
ATCGTGTGGGACAAGGGTAGGGATTTCGCGACAGTCCGGAAGGTCCTGTCCATGCCGCAGGTGAACATCG
TTAAAAAGACCGAAGTACAGACCGGAGGCTTCTCCAAGGAAAGTATCCTCCCGAAAAGGAACAGCGACAA
GCTGATCGCACGCAAAAAAGATTGGGACCCCAAGAAATACGGCGGATTCGATTCTCCTACAGTCGCTTAC
AGTGTACTGGTTGTGGCCAAAGTGGAGAAAGGGAAGTCTAAAAAACTCAAAAGCGTCAAGGAACTGCTGG
GCATCACAATCATGGAGCGATCAAGCTTCGAAAAAAACCCCATCGACTTTCTCGAGGCGAAAGGATATAA
AGAGGTCAAAAAAGACCTCATCATTAAGCTTCCCAAGTACTCTCTCTTTGAGCTTGAAAACGGCCGGAAA
CGAATGCTCGCTAGTGCGGGCGAGCTGCAGAAAGGTAACGAGCTGGCACTGCCCTCTAAATACGTTAATT
TCTTGTATCTGGCCAGCCACTATGAAAAGCTCAAAGGGTCTCCCGAAGATAATGAGCAGAAGCAGCTGTT
CGTGGAACAACACAAACACTACCTTGATGAGATCATCGAGCAAATAAGCGAATTCTCCAAAAGAGTGATC
CTCGCCGACGCTAACCTCGATAAGGTGCTTTCTGCTTACAATAAGCACAGGGATAAGCCCATCAGGGAGC
AGGCAGAAAACATTATCTACTTGTTTACTCTGACCAACTTGGGCGCGCCTGCAGCCTTCAAGTACTTCGA
CACCACCATAGACAGAAAGCGGTACACCTCTACAAAGGAGGTCCTGGACGCCACACTGATTCATCAGTCA
ATTACGGGGCTCTATGAAACAAGAATCGACCTCTCTCAGCTCGGTGGAGACAGCAGGGCTGACCCCAAGA
AGAAGAGGAAGGTGTGATCTCTTCTCGAGTCATGTAATTAGTTATGTCACGCTTACGTTCACGCCCTCCC
CCCACATCCGCTCTAACCGAAAAGGAAGGAGTTAGACAACCTGAAGTCTAGGTCCCTATTTATTTTTTTA
TAGTTATGTTAGTATTAAGAACGTTATTTATATTTCAAATTTTTCTTTTTTTTCTGTACAGACGCGTGTA
CGCATGTAACATTATACTGAAAACCTTGCTTGAGAAGGTTTTGGGACGCTCGAAGGCTTTAATTTGCGGC
CGGTACCCAATTCGCCCTATAGTGAGTCGTATTACGCGCGCTCACTGGCCGTCGTTTTACAACGTCGTGA
CTGGGAAAACCCTGGCGTTACCCAACTTAATCGCCTTGCAGCACATCCCCCTTTCGCCAGCTGGCGTAAT
AGCGAAGAGGCCCGCACCGATCGCCCTTCCCAACAGTTGCGCAGCCTGAATGGCGAATGG
[124 nt withheld, positions 6361-6484]
C
[91 nt withheld, positions 6486-6576]
A
[49 nt withheld, positions 6578-6626]
CCTTTGACGTTGGAGTCCACGTTCTTT
[37 nt withheld, positions 6654-6690]
ACCCTATCTCGGTCTATTCTTTTGATTTATAAGGGATTTTGCCGATTTCGGCCTATTGGTTAAAAAATGA
GCTGATTTAACAAAAATTTAACGCGAATTTTAACAAAATATTAACGCTTACAATTTCCTGATGCGGTATT
TTCTCCTTACGCATCTGTGCGGTATTTCACACCGCATAGGGTAATAACTGATATAATTAAATTGAAGCTC
TAATTTGTGAGTTTAGTATACATGCATTTACTTATAATACAGTTTTTTAGTTTTGCTGGCCGCATCTTCT
CAAATATGCTTCCCAGCCTGCTTTTCTGTAACGTTCACCCTCTACCTTAGCATCCCTTCCCTTTGCAAAT
AGTCCTCTTCCAACAATAATAATGTCAGATCCTGTAGAGACCACATCATCCACGGTTCTATACTGTTGAC
CCAATGCGTCTCCCTTGTCATCTAAACCCACACCGGGTGTCATAATCAACCAATCGTAACCTTCATCTCT
TCCACCCATGTCTCTTTGAGCAATAAAGCCGATAACAAAATCTTTGTCGCTCTTCGCAATGTCAACAGTA
CCCTTAGTATATTCTCCAGTAGATAGGGAGCCCTTGCATGACAATTCTGCTAACATCAAAAGGCCTCTAG
GTTCCTTTGTTACTTCTTCTGCCGCCTGCTTCAAACCGCTAACAATACCTGGGCCCACCACACCGTGTGC
ATTCGTAATGTCTGCCCATTCTGCTATTCTGTATACACCCGCAGAGTACTGCAATTTGACTGTATTACCA
ATGTCAGCAAATTTTCTGTCTTCGAAGAGTAAAAAATTGTACTTGGCGGATAATGCCTTTAGCGGCTTAA
CTGTGCCCTCCATGGAAAAATCAGTCAAGATATCCACATGTGTTTTTAGTAAACAAATTTTGGGACCTAA
TGCTTCAACTAACTCCAGTAATTCCTTGGTGGTACGAACATCCAATGAAGCACACAAGTTTGTTTGCTTT
TCGTGCATGATATTAAATAGCTTGGCAGCAACAGGACTAGGATGAGTAGCAGCACGTTCCTTATATGTAG
CTTTCGACATGATTTATCTTCGTTTCCTGCAGGTTTTTGTTCTGTGCAGTTGGGTTAAGAATACTGGGCA
ATTTCATGTTTCTTCAACACTACATATGCGTATATATACCAATCTAAGTCTGTGCTCCTTCCTTCGTTCT
TCCTTCTGTTCGGAGATTACCGAATCAAAAAAATTTCAAGGAAACCGAAATCAAAAAAAAGAATAAAAAA
AAAATGATGAATTGAAAAGGTGGTATGGTGCACTCTCAGTACAATCTGCTCTGATGCCGCATAGTTAAGC
CAGCCCCGACACCCGCCAACACCCGCTGACGCGCCCTGACGGGCTTGTCTGCTCCCGGCATCCGCTTACA
GACAAGCTGTGACCGTCTCCGGGAGCTGCATGTGTCAGAGGTTTTCACCGTCATCACCGAAACGCGCGAG
ACGAAAGGGCCTCGTGATACGCCTATTTTTATAGGTTAATGTCATGATAATAATGGTTTCTTAGTATGAT
CCAATATCAAAGGAAATGATAGCATTGAAGGATGAGACTAATCCAATTGAGGAGTGGCAGCATATAGAAC
AGCTAAAGGGTAGTGCTGAAGGAAGCATACGATACCCCGCATGGAATGGGATAATATCACAGGAGGTACT
AGACTACCTTTCATCCTACATAAATAGACGCATATAAGTACGCATTTAAGCATAAACACGCACTATGCCG
TTCTTCTCATGTATATATATATACAGGCAACACGCAGATATAGGTGCGACGTGAACAGTGAGCTGTATGT
GCGCAGCTCGCGTTGCATTTTCGGAAGCGCTCGTTTTCGGAAACGCTTTGAAGTTCCTATTCCGAAGTTC
CTATTCTCTAGAAAGTATAGGAACTTCAGAGCGCTTTTGAAAACCAAAAGCGCTCTGAAGACGCACTTTC
AAAAAACCAAAAACGCACCGGACTGTAACGAGCTACTAAAATATTGCGAATACCGCTTCCACAAACATTG
CTCAAAAGTATCTCTTTGCTATATATCTCTGTGCTATATCCCTATATAACCTACCCATCCACCTTTCGCT
CCTTGAACTTGCATCTAAACTCGACCTCTACATTTTTTATGTTTATCTCTAGTATTACTCTTTAGACAAA
AAAATTGTAGTAAGAACTATTCATAGAGTGAATCGAAAACAATACGAAAATGTAAACATTTCCTATACGT
AGTATATAGAGACAAAATAGAAGAAACCGTTCATAATTTTCTGACCAATGAAGAATCATCAACGCTATCA
CTTTCTGTTCACAAAGTATGCGCAATCCACATCGGTATAGAATATAATCGGGGATGCCTTTATCTTGAAA
AAATGCACCCGCAGCTTCGCTAGTAATCAGTAAACGCGGGAAGTGGAGTCAGGCTTTTTTTATGGAAGAG
AAAATAGACACCAAAGTAGCCTTCTTCTAACCTTAACGGACCTACAGTGCAAAAAGTTATCAAGAGACTG
CATTATAGAGCGCACAAAGGAGAAAAAAAGTAATCTAAGATGCTTTGTTAGAAAAATAGCGCTCTCGGGA
TGCATTTTTGTAGAACAAAAAAGAAGTATAGATTCTTTGTTGGTAAAATAGCGCTCTCGCGTTGCATTTC
TGTTCTGTAAAAATGCAGCTCAGATTCTTTGTTTGAAAAATTAGCGCTCTCGCGTTGCATTTTTGTTTTA
CAAAAATGAAGCACAGATTCTTCGTTGGTAAAATAGCGCTTTCGCGTTGCATTTCTGTTCTGTAAAAATG
CAGCTCAGATTCTTTGTTTGAAAAATTAGCGCTCTCGCGTTGCATTTTTGTTCTACAAAATGAAGCACAG
ATGCTTCGTTCAGGTGGCACTTTTCGGGGAAATGTGCGCGGAACCCCTATTTGTTTATTTTTCTAAATAC
ATTCAAATATGTATCCGCTCATGAGACAATAACCCTGATAAATGCTTCAATAATATTGAAAAAGGAAGAG
TATGAGTATTCAACATTTCCGTGTCGCCCTTATTCCCTTTTTTGCGGCATTTTGCCTTCCTGTTTTTGCT
CACCCAGAAACGCTGGTGAAAGTAAAAGATGCTGAAGATCAGTTGGGTGCACGAGTGGGTTACATCGAAC
TGGATCTCAACAGCGGTAAGATCCTTGAGAGTTTTCGCCCCGAAGAACGTTTTCCAATGATGAGCACTTT
TAAAGTTCTGCTATGTGGCGCGGTATTATCCCGTATTGACGCCGGGCAAGAGCAACTCGGTCGCCGCATA
CACTATTCTCAGAATGACTTGGTTGAGTACTCACCAGTCACAGAAAAGCATCTTACGGATGGCATGACAG
TAAGAGAATTATGCAGTGCTGCCATAACCATGAGTGATAACACTGCGGCCAACTTACTTCTGACAACGAT
CGGAGGACCGAAGGAGCTAACCGCTTTTTTGCACAACATGGGGGATCATGTAACTCGCCTTGATCGTTGG
GAACCGGAGCTGAATGAAGCCATACCAAACGACGAGCGTGACACCACGATGCCTGTAGCAATGGCAACAA
CGTTGCGCAAACTATTAACTGGCGAACTACTTACTCTAGCTTCCCGGCAACAATTAATAGACTGGATGGA
GGCGGATAAAGTTGCAGGACCACTTCTGCGCTCGGCCCTTCCGGCTGGCTGGTTTATTGCTGATAAATCT
GGAGCCGGTGAGCGTGGGTCTCGCGGTATCATTGCAGCACTGGGGCCAGATGGTAAGCCCTCCCGTATCG
TAGTTATCTACACGACGGGGAGTCAGGCAACTATGGATGAACGAAATAGACAGATCGCTGAGATAGGTGC
CTCACTGATTAAGCATTGGTAACTGTCAGACCAAGTTTACTCATATATACTTTAGATTGATTTAAAACTT
CATTTTTAATTTAAAAGGATCTAGGTGAAGATCCTTTTTGATAATCTCATGACCAAAATCCCTTAACGTG
AGTTTTCGTTCCACTGAGCGTCAGACCCCGTAGAAAAGATCAAAGGATCTTCTTGAGATCCTTTTTTTCT
GCGCGTAATCTGCTGCTTGCAAACAAAAAAACCACCGCTACCAGCGGTGGTTTGTTTGCCGGATCAAGAG
CTACCAACTCTTTTTCCGAAGGTAACTGGCTTCAGCAGAGCGCAGATACCAAATACTGTTCTTCTAGTGT
AGCCGTAGTTAGGCCACCACTTCAAGAACTCTGTAGCACCGCCTACATACCTCGCTCTGCTAATCCTGTT
ACCAGTGGCTGCTGCCAGTGGCGATAAGTCGTGTCTTACCGGGTTGGACTCAAGACGATAGTTACCGGAT
AAGGCGCAGCGGTCGGGCTGAACGGGGGGTTCGTGCACACAGCCCAGCTTGGAGCGAACGACCTACACCG
AACTGA
